>Addgene plasmid #195912 | L1_GATA23_2 | addgene full sequence | sequence record 390560 | Addgene NGS Result
CATTGAGGCTCTCTACGGTCACAGGTTGTGAGCCGTTGTTAAAGACAAACAAATGCGCTACCACAGAATC
AGGGGATAACGCAGGAAAGAACATGAAGGCCTTGACAGGATATATTGGCGGGTAAACTAAGTCGCTGTAT
GTGTTTGTTTGAGATCTCATGTGAGCAAAAGGCCAGCAAAAGGCCAGGAACCGTAAAAAGGCCGCGTTGC
TGGCGTTTTTCCATAGGCTCCGCCCCCCTGACGAGCATCACAAAAATCGACGCTCAAGTCAGAGGTGGCG
AAACCCGACAGGACTATAAAGATACCAGGCGTTTCCCCCTGGAAGCTCCCTCGTGCGCTCTCCTGTTCCG
ACCCTGCCGCTTACCGGATACCTGTCCGCCTTTCTCCCTTCGGGAAGCGTGGCGCTTTCTCATAGCTCAC
GCTGTAGGTATCTCAGTTCGGTGTAGGTCGTTCGCTCCAAGCTGGGCTGTGTGCACGAACCCCCCGTTCA
GCCCGACCGCTGCGCCTTATCCGGTAACTATCGTCTTGAGTCCAACCCGGTAAGACACGACTTATCGCCA
CTGGCAGCAGCCACTGGTAACAGGATTAGCAGAGCGAGGTATGTAGGCGGTGCTACAGAGTTCTTGAAGT
GGTGGCCTAACTACGGCTACACTAGAAGAACAGTATTTGGTATCTGCGCTCTGCTGAAGCCAGTTACCTT
CGGAAGAAGAGTTGGTAGCTCTTGATCCGGCAAACAAACCACCGCTGGTAGCGGTGGTTTTTTTGTTTGC
AAGCAGCAGATTACGCGCAGAAAAAAAGGATCTCAAGAAGATCCTTTGATCTTTTCTACGGGGTCTGACG
CTCAGTGGAACGAAAACTCACGTTAAGGGATTTTGGTCATGAGATTATCAAAAAGGATCTTCACCTAGAT
CCTTTTAAATTAAAAATGAAGTTTTAAATCAATCTAAAGTACTGAGAGATCCCCTCATAATTTCCCCAAA
GCGTAACCATGTGTGAATAAATTTTGAGCTAGTAGGGTTGCAGCCACGAGTAAGTCTTCCCTTGTTATTG
TGTAGCCAGAATGCCGCAAAACTTCCATGCCTAAGCGAACTGTTGAGAGTACGTTTCGATTTCTGACTGT
GTTAGCCTGGAAGTGCTTGTCCCAACCTTGTTTCTGAGCATGAACGCCCGCAAGCCAACATGTTAGTTGA
AGCATCAGGGCGATTAGCAGCATGATATCAAAACGCTCTGAGCTGCTCGTTCGGCTATGGCGTAGGCCTA
GTCCGTAGGCAGGACTTTTCAAGTCTCGGAAGGTTTCTTCAATCTGCATTCGCTTCGAATAGATATTAAC
AAGTTGTTTGGGTGTTCGAATTTCAACAGGTAAGTTAGTTGCTAGAACCCATGGCTCCTTTGCCGACGCT
GAGTAGATTTTAGGTGACGGGTGGTGACAATGAGTCCGTGTCGAGCGCTGATTTTTTCGGCCTTTAGAGC
GAGATTTATACAATAGAATTTGGCATGAGATTGGATTGCTTTTAGTCAGCCTCTTATAGCCTAAAGTCTT
TGAGTGACTAGATGACATATCATGTAAGTTGCTGATAGGTTTCCAGTTTTCCGCTCCTAGGTCTGCATAT
TGTACTTTTCCTCTTACTCGACTTAACCAGTACCAACCCAGCTTCTCAACGGATTTATACCATGGCACTT
TAAAGCCAGCATCACTGACAATGAGCGGTGTGGTGTTACTCGGTAGAATGCTCGCAAGGTCGGCTAGAAA
TTGGTCATGAGCTTTCTTTGAACATTGCTCTGAAAGCGGGAACGCTTTCTCATAAAGAGTAACAGAACGA
CCGTGTAGTGCGACTGAAGCTCGCAATACCATAAGTCGTTTTTGCTCACGAATATCAGACCAGTCAACAA
GTACAATGGGCATCGTATTGCCCGAACAGATAAAGCTAGCATGCCAACGGTATACAGCGAGTCGCTCTTT
GTGGAGGTGACGATTACCTAACAATCGGTCGATTCGTTTGATGTTATGTTTTGTTCTCGCTTTGGTTGGC
AGGTTACGGCCAAGTTCGGTAAGAGTGAGAGTTTTACAGTCAAGTAATGCGTGGCAAGCCAACGTTAAGC
TGTTGAGTCGTTTTAAGTGTAATTCGGGGCAGAATTGGTAAAGAGAGTCGTGTAAAATATCGAGTTCGCA
CATCTTGTTGTCTGATTATTGATTTTTCGCGAAACCATTTGATCATATGACAAGATGTGTATCCACCTTA
ACTTAATGATTTTTACCAAAATCATTAGGGGATTCATCAGTCTAAAGTATATATGTGTAACATTGGTCTA
GTGATTAGAAAAACTCATCGAGCATCAAATGAAACTGCAATTTATTCATATCAGGATTATCAATACCATA
TTTTTGAAAAAGCCGTTTCTGTAATGAAGGAGAAAACTCACCGAGGCAGTTCCATAGGATGGCAAGATCC
TGGTATCGGTCTGCGATTCCGACTCGTCCAACATCAATACAACCTATTAATTTCCCCTCGTCAAAAATAA
GGTTATCAAGTGAGAAATCACCATGAGTGACGACTGAATCCGGTGAGAATGGCAAAAGTTTATGCATTTC
TTTCCAGACTTGTTCAACAGGCCAGCCATTACGCTCGTCATCAAAATCACTCGCATCAACCAAACCGTTA
TTCATTCGTGATTGCGCCTGAGCGAGACGAAATACGCGATCGCTGTTAAAAGGACAATTACAAACAGGAA
TCGAATGCAACCGGCGCAGGAACACTGCCAGCGCATCAACAATATTTTCACCTGAATCAGGATATTCTTC
TAATACCTGGAATGCTGTTTTCCCTGGGATCGCAGTGGTGAGTAACCATGCATCATCAGGAGTACGGATA
AAATGCTTGATGGTCGGAAGAGGCATAAATTCCGTCAGCCAGTTTAGTCTGACCATCTCATCTGTAACAT
CATTGGCAACGCTACCTTTGCCATGTTTCAGAAACAACTCTGGCGCATCGGGCTTCCCATACAATCGGTA
GATTGTCGCACCTGATTGCCCGACATTATCGCGAGCCCATTTATACCCATATAAATCAGCATCCATGTTG
GAATTTAATCGCGGCCTTGAGCAAGACGTTTCCCGTTGAATATGGCTCATAACACCCCTTGTATTACTGT
TTATGTAAGCAGACAGTTTTATTGTTCATGATGATATATTTTTATCTTGTGCAATGTAACATCAGAGATT
TTGAGACACAACGTGGCTTTGTTGAATAAATCGAACTTTTGCTGAGTTGAAGGATCAGATCACGCATCTT
CCCGACAACGCAGACCGTTCCGTGGCAAAGCAAAAGTTCAAAATCACCAACTGGTCCACCTACAACAAAG
CTCTCATCAACCGTGGCTCCCTCACTTTCTGGCTGGATGATGGGGCGATTCAGGCGATCCCCATCCAACA
GCCCGCCGTCGAGCGGGCTTTTTTATCCCCGGAAGCCTGTGGATAGAGGGTAGTTATCCACGTGAAACCG
CTAATGCCCCGCAAAGCCTTGATTCACGGGGCTTTCCGGCCCGCTCCAAAAACTATCCACGTGAAATCGC
TAATCAGGGTACGTGAAATCGCTAATCGGAGTACGTGAAATCGCTAATAAGGTCACGTGAAATCGCTAAT
CAAAAAGGCACGTGAGAACGCTAATAGCCCTTTCAGATCAACAGCTTGCAAACACCCCTCGCTCCGGCAA
GTAGTTACAGCAAGTAGTATGTTCAATTAGCTTTTCAATTATGAATATATATATCAATTATTGGTCGCCC
TTGGCTTGTGGACAATGCGCTACGCGCACCGGCTCCGCCCGTGGACAACCGCAAGCGGTTGCCCACCGTC
GAGCGCCTTTGCCCACAACCCGGCGGCCGGCCGCAACAGATCGTTTTATAAATTTTTTTTTTTGAAAAAG
AAAAAGCCCGAAAGGCGGCAACCTCTCGGGCTTCTGGATTTCCGATCCCCGGAATTAGATCTTGGCAGGA
TATATTGTGGTGTAACGTTATCGATCTGGATTTTAGTACTGGATTTTGGTTTTAGGAATTAGAAATTTTA
TTGATAGAAGTATTTTACAAATACAAATACATACTAAGGGTTTCTTATATGCTCAACACATGAGCGAAAC
CCTATAAGAACCCTAATTTCCCTTATCGGGAAACTACTCACACATTATTTATGGAGAAAATAGAGAGAGA
TAGATTTGTAGAGAGAGACTGGTGATTTCAGCGTACCGAATTAATTCCTGAATCACTGCGACCGGCCCTC
CCGCGACCCAGCCGAGCGAGCTTAGCGAACTGTGGACGAGAACTGTGCCACCAAGCGTAAGGCCGTTCTC
TCGCATTTGCCTTGCTAGGCTCGCGCGAGTTGCTGGCTGAGGCGTTCTCGAAATCAGCTCTTGTTCGGTC
GGCATCTACTCTATTCCTTTGCCCTCGGACGAGTGCTGGGGCGTCGGTTTCCACTATCGGCGAGTACTTC
TACACAGCCATCGGTCCAGACGGCCGCGCTTCTGCGGGCGATTTGTGTACGCCCGACAGTCCCGGCTCCG
GATCGGACGATTGCGTCGCATCGACCCTGCGCCCAAGCTGCATCATCGAAATTGCCGTCAACCAAGCTCT
GATAGAGTTGGTCAAGACCAATGCGGAGCATATACGCCCGGAGCCTTGGCGATCCTGCAAGCTCCGGATG
CCTCCGCTCGAAGTAGCGCGTCTGCTGCTCCATACAAGCCAACCACGGCCTCCAGAAGAAGATGTTGGCG
ACCTCGTATTGGGAATCCCCGAACATCGCCTCGCTCCAGTCAATGACCGCTGTTATGCGGCCATTGTCCG
TCAGGACATTGTTGGAGCCGAAATCCGCGTGCACGAGGTGCCGGACTTCGGGGCAGTCCTCGGCCCAAAG
CATCAGCTCATCGAGAGCCTGCGCGACGGACGCACTGACGGTGTCGTCCATCACAGTTTGCCAGTGATAC
ACATGGGGATCAGCAATCGCGCATATGAAATCACGCCATGTAGTGTATTGACCGATTCCTTGCGGTCCGA
ATGGGCCGAACCCGCTCGTCTGGCTAAGATCGGCCGCAGCGATAGCATCCATAGCCTCCGCGACCGGCTG
AAGAACAGCGGGCAGTTCGGTTTCAGGCAGGTCTTGCAACGTGACACCCTGTGCACGGCGGGAGATGCAA
TAGGTCAGGCTCTCGCTGAACTCCCCAATGTCAAGCACTTCCGGAATCGGGAGCGCGGCCGATGCAAAGT
GCCGATAAACATAACGATCTTTGTAGAAACCATCGGCGCAGCTATTTACCCGCAGGACATATCCACGCCC
TCCTACATCGAAGCTGAAAGCACGAGATTCTTCGCCCTCCGAGAGCTGCATCAGGTCGGAGACGCTGTCG
AACTTTTCGATCAGAAACTTCTCGACAGACGTCGCGGTGAGTTCAGGCTTTTTCATAGGGGGGATCAGCT
TGGGCTGTCCTCTCCAAATGAAATGAACTTCCTTATATAGAGGAAGGGTCTTGCGAAGGATAGTGGGATT
GTGCGTCATCCCTTACGTCAGTGGAGATGTCACATCAATCCACTTGCTTTGAAGACGTGGTTGGAACGTC
TTCTTTTTCCACGATGCTCCTCGTGGGTGGGGGTCCATCTTTGGGACCACTGTCGGCAGAGGCATCTTGA
ATGATAGCCTTTCCTTTATCGCAATGATGGCATTTGTAGGAGCCACCTTCCTTTTCTACTGTCCTTTCGA
TGAAGTGACAGATAGCTGGGCAATGGAATCCGAGGAGGTTTCCCGAAATTACCCTTTGTTGAAAAGTCTC
AATAGCCCTTTGGTCTTCTGAGACTGTATCTTTGACATTTTTGGAGTAGGGGTACGATAACATTAACGCT
TACAATTTCCATTCGCCATTCAGGCTGCGCAACTGTTGGGAAGGGCGATCGGTGCGGGCCTCTTCGCTAT
TACGCCAGCTGGCGAAAGGGGGATGTGCTGCAAGGCGATTAAGTTGGGTAACGCCAGGGTTTTCCCAGTC
ACGACGTTGTAAAACGACGGCCAGTGAATTGTAATACGACTCACTATAGGGCTTGGAGCATGAATAATCT
TTGCGTACACCTAAATTTTATAGTGAAAAATACATAATTTTAAAACTTTACTTTTGTAGAGATGCCTAAA
AAAAAATGGTTTACCACATGGACATTGTTATTTGTTCAGATCTCCAACGTATAGCAATATTTGTGATTTA
TAGATATGTAATTTGGTGTTCAAAGAATGTGTAGAACAATTATTCTTATGGGTATGCCAAGAAAAGTTAT
ATAACTTTATTCTATACTGCTTTCACGTTAAATAATGTAACATTATTAATGTTGTCCTTTTACTTTTCCT
TGAATTGATTTGGGAAGAAGACTATTGGCTTCCTTATCACATCAAAAAGTCTATGAGTAAGTGAAACATT
GGCTGGCTTTTGCTTCATTCCTTTGTCTCTGTCTTCATGTGAACAAGTTTGCAGAAATTTGTGGTTTCTT
TTTTTACTTTCTTTTGTCTAATACACACACTCTCACCACTATTATAAAGAAAATCCATAGATCCCGGTCG
TGCGTACTGCCACTTTGCTTTCCACCCGACAATGATTTGGGAGATGTTTTGTTTTGTGTCATACATCTAC
CAAAAAAGTCTTAATCATTGTTCATCAAAAGAGCGCCCAAGGGCTCTTTCGTCTTCTTACCACACGCACA
CTAGTTCGAGAGGGTTTTTAAGGAGCTCTTAAGCCTTTCTTGATGACTCATACCACGAACAAGAACCAAT
CTTGTCACCCATATAATCTCCGTATTCAGAGAATTGAAGAGTTCTTGATCACTACTGTTGTATCAAAAAG
GAACTCTAAGAACTAAGATTGAAAATGGACACGTATGCCGGCGCTTATGATAGACAATCAAGAGAAAGAG
AGAACTCTTCTGCCGCCTCTCCAGCTACACAGAGATCTGCCAACGAGGATAAAGCTGCTGATTTACAAAG
AGAGGTAGAGAGAGATGGGGGTAGGTTTAGATTTGTGGGTCATTTCTCTGAGGCTCCTGGTACATCAGCC
TTTGGTACTGCTGAACGGCCTGAATTTGAAAGAATATTAAATGAGTGTCGGGCCGGTCGACTAAATATGA
TAATAGTTTATGATGTATCTAGGTTCAGTAGACTCAAAGTTATGGATGCAATTCCGATCGTGAGCGAGCT
ACTTGCACTCGGTGTTACTATCGTAAGTACACAAGAAGGTGTATTCAGGCAGGGTAATGTGATGGACCTT
ATACACCTTATTATGCGACTCGACGCTAGCCATAAAGAGTCATCACTGAAGAGTGCTAAAATCTTGGACA
CCAAGAACCTGCAAAGGGAGCTTGGAGGCTATGTAGGAGGAAAAGCTCCGTATGGTTTCGAACTCGTGAG
TGAGACAAAAGAGATTACCAGAAATGGTAGGATGGTGAACGTGGTTATTAATAAGCTAGCTCATAGCACA
ACCCCTCTCACAGGGCCTTTTGAGTTCGAACCTGACGTTATTAGATGGTGGTGGAGAGAGATCAAAACTC
ACAAACATCTTCCATTTAAGCCAGGTAGCCAGGCTGCTATCCACCCTGGATCTATCACTGGGCTTTGTAA
AAGGATGGATGCTGACGCAGTGCCAACTCGAGGGGAAACAATCGGTAAGAAGACTGCATCTTCCGCTTGG
GATCCCGCTACAGTTATGAGAATCCTTCGGGATCCGCGTATTGCTGGATTCGCCGCAGAAGTCATTTATA
AGAAAAAACCTGATGGTACTCCTACTACAAAAATCGAAGGTTATAGGATCCAAAGGGATCCTATTACTTT
GCGTCCAGTTGAATTAGACTGTGGACCGATCATCGAACCTGCCGAGTGGTACGAGTTGCAGGCCTGGCTT
GATGGTAGAGGGCGTGGAAAGGGTTTATCTCGGGGACAGGCAATTTTGTCAGCAATGGATAAGCTTTATT
GTGAGTGTGGGGCTGTTATGACATCAAAACGTGGAGAAGAGTCAATCAAGGATTCTTACAGGTGCAGACG
TCGTAAAGTGGTGGACCCTTCTGCTCCAGGACAGCATGAGGGTACATGCAACGTTTCTATGGCTGCTCTT
GATAAATTTGTGGCCGAACGTATTTTCAACAAGATTAGACACGCTGAAGGGGATGAGGAAACTTTAGCTC
TTCTTTGGGAGGCTGCCCGGCGTTTTGGTAAGCTAACAGAGGCACCAGAAAAAAGTGGCGAAAGAGCTAA
TTTGGTAGCCGAAAGAGCAGACGCCTTGAATGCATTGGAAGAACTTTACGAAGATAGGGCTGCCGGAGCA
TATGATGGACCAGTTGGTCGGAAGCATTTCAGGAAGCAACAAGCTGCACTAACTTTGAGACAGCAAGGCG
CAGAGGAGCGACTCGCAGAGCTTGAGGCCGCCGAGGCCCCAAAGCTTCCACTCGATCAATGGTTTCCTGA
GGATGCCGACGCTGATCCTACAGGTCCAAAGAGCTGGTGGGGAAGAGCTAGCGTAGACGATAAGAGAGTG
TTTGTGGGTCTATTTGTTGACAAGATTGTAGTTACTAAGTCCACTACGGGTCGAGGACAGGGCACTCCCA
TCGAAAAGAGAGCCAGTATTACCTGGGCAAAGCCTCCAACCGATGATGATGAAGACGATGCACAAGATGG
TACCGAGGATGTGGCAGCACCAAAAAAAAAGAGGAAGGTGTAAGCTTAGAGACTCTTATCAAGAATCCCA
TCTCTTGCTTGCTTTTTTTTGTTGTCTTCCCTTTGATAGGGTTTGTTTTTCTTGTTTCAGTGACTTTCTA
TGTTAAAAGATAATGTCAGTAAAAGGATTTGGTTTTCTATTATTCTGAATCGATTACGGAAGATTCTTGC
TTAATTCCAATCTATACAAGTATCGTGAAATAATGACCGTTTATGTGATTAGGAGACGTGTTTCATTAAT
AAAATATAAGATCAATACATTGTTAGTAGTGATAAACTATGTACAAATTGTATTGATTGTAAAAGAAACA
CAATAGGTTCCTTTTTTCTACAATATATTGTGACAGACTCTCTGTTTTAACGAATGAATTAAATTTGTCA
ACGAAAAAATTAAAGAATGATGTGATCACTTTGCACCTTGGTTCATCTTCAGAGGCTTCTGCATGTTCCA
TG
Features (pLannotate 1.2.2; 16 found; start..end, strand, type, name):
    103..127     +  misc_feature   RB T-DNA repeat: right border repeat from nopaline C58 T-DNA
    218..806     -  rep_origin     ori: high-copy-number ColE1/pMB1/pBR322/pUC origin of replication
   2165..2234    +  ncRNA          RNA-OUT: Accession: RF00240 - RNA-OUT
   2315..3130    -  CDS            KanR: aminoglycoside phosphotransferase; aph(3')-Ia; confers resistance to kanamycin in bacteria or G418 (Geneticin®) in eukaryotes
   3315..3416    +  CDS            TRA2_ECOLX (fragment): Protein predicted: Swiss-Prot protein existence level 4. Required for transposition of transposon Tn903. From Escherichia coli.
   3421..3856    +  rep_origin     pSa ori: origin of replication from bacterial plasmid pSa
   3983..4005    +  misc_feature   LB T-DNA repeat: left border repeat from nopaline C58 T-DNA (truncated)
   4013..4189    -  polyA_signal   CaMV poly(A) signal: cauliflower mosaic virus polyadenylation signal
   4239..4403    -  CDS            yokD (fragment): YOKD_BACSU - Experimental evidence at protein level: Swiss-Prot protein existence level 1. May contribute to antibiotic resistance. From Bacillus subtilis (strain 168).
   4424..5446    -  CDS            hph: KHYB_ECOLX - Experimental evidence at protein level: Swiss-Prot protein existence level 1. The aminoglycoside phosphotransferases achieve inactivation of their antibiotic substrates by phosphorylation. Only phosphorylates hygromycin and closely related compounds such as demethyl analogs and destomycin. From Escherichia coli.
   5466..5811    -  promoter       CaMV 35S promoter: strong constitutive promoter from cauliflower mosaic virus
   5468..5514    -  promoter       minimal CaMV 35S promoter: minimal 35S promoter from cauliflower mosaic virus
   5892..6049    -  CDS            lacZα (fragment): LacZα fragment of β-galactosidase; lacZ fragment
   6052..6070    +  promoter       T7 promoter: promoter for bacteriophage T7 RNA polymerase
   6505..6522    -  misc_feature   CEN/ARS (fragment): S. cerevisiae CEN6 centromere fused to an autonomously replicating sequence
   9129..115     -  CDS            CWINV2 (fragment) (across the origin): INV2_ARATH - Also known as BFRUCT2. Experimental evidence at transcript level: Swiss-Prot protein existence level 2. From Arabidopsis thaliana (Mouse-ear cress).
