[The description below was written by a language model from this plasmid's Addgene catalogue record and pLannotate feature annotations shown in this document.]
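Description:
L1_GATA23_2 is a plant expression binary vector built on the pGII-L1-Rep backbone, a pGreenII-style Level 1 plasmid used for modular assembly and Agrobacterium-mediated T-DNA delivery. It is maintained in E. coli at high copy through a ColE1/pUC-type origin and selected with kanamycin via the aph(3')-Ia gene. The pSa origin supports replication in Agrobacterium, which in pGreen-type systems normally depends on a helper plasmid supplying the replicase. Nopaline-type right and left border repeats define the transferred region. Next to the left border is a plant selection cassette in which the CaMV 35S promoter drives the hygromycin phosphotransferase gene (hph), terminated by the CaMV poly(A) signal. Remnants of a lacZα fragment and a T7 promoter flank the cloning site.

According to the catalogue fields, the payload is a synthetic cassette of about 3.1 kb in which the GATA23 promoter, described as a lateral root development promoter, drives the PhiC31 serine integrase fused to a nuclear localisation signal, followed by the UBQ1 terminator. The automated feature table does not annotate any of these parts. The stretch between the T7 promoter and the right border, where the insert presumably lies, carries only short fragment hits (CEN/ARS, CWINV2) that are probably spurious similarity matches, so the cassette's layout rests on the depositor's description.

The plasmid belongs to an integrase toolbox for recording gene expression during plant development. Promoter-restricted PhiC31 expression would catalyse an irreversible recombination at its attachment sites in a separate target construct, permanently marking cells in which the promoter was active. That target is not part of this plasmid.
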