Addgene plasmid #195912: L1_GATA23_2
Purpose: Level 1 PhiC31 cassette with LR dvp promoter: pGATA23-PhiC31-NLS-tUBQ1
Depositing lab: Jennifer Nemhauser. Depositing organization: University of Washington. Publication: An integrase toolbox to record gene-expression during plant development. Guiziou S, Maranas CJ, Chu JC, Nemhauser JL. Nat Commun. 2023 Apr 3;14(1):1844. doi: 10.1038/s41467-023-37607-5. PubMed 37012288.
Backbone
  Vector backbone: pGII-L1-Rep
  Backbone size w/o insert (bp): 4708
  Vector type: Plant Expression
  Selectable markers: Hygromycin
Growth in bacteria
  Bacterial resistance: Kanamycin, 50 μg/mL
  Growth temperature: 37°C
  Growth strain: DH5alpha
  Copy number: High Copy
Gene/Insert
  Gene/Insert name: pGATA23-PhiC31-NLS-tUBQ1
  Species: Synthetic
  Insert size (bp): 3100
  Cloning method: Restriction Enzyme; 5′ cloning site Unknown (unknown if destroyed)
Terms and licenses: Academic/Nonprofit Terms; Industry Terms: Not Available to Industry
How to cite: L1_GATA23_2 was a gift from Jennifer Nemhauser (Addgene plasmid # 195912 ; http://n2t.net/addgene:195912 ; RRID:Addgene_195912)
